>Addgene plasmid #144557 | TFORF3081 | addgene full sequence | sequence record 404250 | Addgene NGS Result
TTAATGTAGTCTTATGCAATACTCTTGTAGTCTTGCAACATGGTAACGATGAGTTAGCAACATGCCTTAC
AAGGAGAGAAAAAGCACCGTGCATGCCGATTGGTGGAAGTAAGGTGGTACGATCGTGCCTTATTAGGAAG
GCAACAGACGGGTCTGACATGGATTGGACGAACCACTGAATTGCCGCATTGCAGAGATATTGTATTTAAG
TGCCTAGCTCGATACATAAACGGGTCTCTCTGGTTAGACCAGATCTGAGCCTGGGAGCTCTCTGGCTAAC
TAGGGAACCCACTGCTTAAGCCTCAATAAAGCTTGCCTTGAGTGCTTCAAGTAGTGTGTGCCCGTCTGTT
GTGTGACTCTGGTAACTAGAGATCCCTCAGACCCTTTTAGTCAGTGTGGAAAATCTCTAGCAGTGGCGCC
CGAACAGGGACTTGAAAGCGAAAGGGAAACCAGAGGAGCTCTCTCGACGCAGGACTCGGCTTGCTGAAGC
GCGCACGGCAAGAGGCGAGGGGCGGCGACTGGTGAGTACGCCAAAAATTTTGACTAGCGGAGGCTAGAAG
GAGAGAGATGGGTGCGAGAGCGTCAGTATTAAGCGGGGGAGAATTAGATCGCGATGGGAAAAAATTCGGT
TAAGGCCAGGGGGAAAGAAAAAATATAAATTAAAACATATAGTATGGGCAAGCAGGGAGCTAGAACGATT
CGCAGTTAATCCTGGCCTGTTAGAAACATCAGAAGGCTGTAGACAAATACTGGGACAGCTACAACCATCC
CTTCAGACAGGATCAGAAGAACTTAGATCATTATATAATACAGTAGCAACCCTCTATTGTGTGCATCAAA
GGATAGAGATAAAAGACACCAAGGAAGCTTTAGACAAGATAGAGGAAGAGCAAAACAAAAGTAAGACCAC
CGCACAGCAAGCGGCCGCTGATCTTCAGACCTGGAGGAGGAGATATGAGGGACAATTGGAGAAGTGAATT
ATATAAATATAAAGTAGTAAAAATTGAACCATTAGGAGTAGCACCCACCAAGGCAAAGAGAAGAGTGGTG
CAGAGAGAAAAAAGAGCAGTGGGAATAGGAGCTTTGTTCCTTGGGTTCTTGGGAGCAGCAGGAAGCACTA
TGGGCGCAGCGTCAATGACGCTGACGGTACAGGCCAGACAATTATTGTCTGGTATAGTGCAGCAGCAGAA
CAATTTGCTGAGGGCTATTGAGGCGCAACAGCATCTGTTGCAACTCACAGTCTGGGGCATCAAGCAGCTC
CAGGCAAGAATCCTGGCTGTGGAAAGATACCTAAAGGATCAACAGCTCCTGGGGATTTGGGGTTGCTCTG
GAAAACTCATTTGCACCACTGCTGTGCCTTGGAATGCTAGTTGGAGTAATAAATCTCTGGAACAGATTTG
GAATCACACGACCTGGATGGAGTGGGACAGAGAAATTAACAATTACACAAGCTTAATACACTCCTTAATT
GAAGAATCGCAAAACCAGCAAGAAAAGAATGAACAAGAATTATTGGAATTAGATAAATGGGCAAGTTTGT
GGAATTGGTTTAACATAACAAATTGGCTGTGGTATATAAAATTATTCATAATGATAGTAGGAGGCTTGGT
AGGTTTAAGAATAGTTTTTGCTGTACTTTCTATAGTGAATAGAGTTAGGCAGGGATATTCACCATTATCG
TTTCAGACCCACCTCCCAACCCCGAGGGGACCCATGCATTGCATCTCAATTAGTCAGCAACCAGGTGTGG
AAAGTCCCCAGGCTCCCCAGCAGGCAGAAGTATGCAAAGCATGCGTCTCAATTAGTCAGCAACCATAGTC
CCGCCCCTAACTCCGCCCATCCCGCCCCTAACTCCGCCCAGTTCCGCCCATTCTCCGCCCCATGGCTGAC
TAATTTTTTTTATTTATGCAGAGGCCGAGGCCGCCTCGGCCTCTGAGCTATTCCAGAAGTAGTGAGGAGG
CTTTTTTGGAGGCCTAGGCTTTTGCAAAAAGCTTTCTAGAGGTACCACCGGAGCTTACCATGACCGAGTA
CAAGCCCACGGTGCGCCTCGCCACCCGCGACGACGTCCCCAGGGCCGTACGCACCCTCGCCGCCGCGTTC
GCCGACTACCCCGCCACGCGCCACACCGTCGATCCGGACCGCCACATCGAGCGGGTCACCGAGCTGCAAG
AACTCTTCCTCACGCGCGTCGGGCTCGACATCGGCAAGGTGTGGGTCGCGGACGACGGCGCCGCCGTGGC
GGTCTGGACCACGCCGGAGAGCGTCGAAGCGGGGGCGGTGTTCGCCGAGATCGGCCCGCGCATGGCCGAG
TTGAGCGGTTCCCGGCTGGCCGCGCAGCAACAGATGGAAGGCCTCCTGGCGCCGCACCGGCCCAAGGAGC
CCGCGTGGTTCCTGGCCACCGTCGGCGTCTCGCCCGACCACCAGGGCAAGGGTCTGGGCAGCGCCGTCGT
GCTCCCCGGAGTGGAGGCGGCCGAGCGCGCCGGGGTGCCCGCCTTCCTGGAGACCTCCGCGCCCCGCAAC
CTCCCCTTCTACGAGCGGCTCGGCTTCACCGTCACCGCCGACGTCGAGGTGCCCGAAGGACCGCGCACCT
GGTGCATGACCCGCAAGCCCGGTGCCAGTTAACGAATTCTAGATCTTGAGACAAATGGCAGTATTCATCC
ACAATTTTAAAAGAAAAGGGGGGATTGGGGGGTACAGTGCAGGGGAAAGAATAGTAGACATAATAGCAAC
AGACATACAAACTAAAGAATTACAAAAACAAATTACAAAAATTCAAAATTTTCGGGTTTATTACAGGGAC
AGCAGAGATCCACTTTGGCGCCGGCTCGAGGCCTGCAGGTGCAAAGATGGATAAAGTTTTAAACAGAGAG
GAATCTTTGCAGCTAATGGACCTTCTAGGTCTTGAAAGGAGTGGGAATTGGCTCCGGTGCCCGTCAGTGG
GCAGAGCGCACATCGCCCACAGTCCCCGAGAAGTTGGGGGGAGGGGTCGGCAATTGAACCGGTGCCTAGA
GAAGGTGGCGCGGGGTAAACTGGGAAAGTGATGTCGTGTACTGGCTCCGCCTTTTTCCCGAGGGTGGGGG
AGAACCGTATATAAGTGCAGTAGTCGCCGTGAACGTTCTTTTTCGCAACGGGTTTGCCGCCAGAACACAG
GTAAGTGCCGTGTGTGGTTCCCGCGGGCCTGGCCTCTTTACGGGTTATGGCCCTTGCGTGCCTTGAATTA
CTTCCACCTGGCTGCAGTACGTGATTCTTGATCCCGAGCTTCGGGTTGGAAGTGGGTGGGAGAGTTCGAG
GCCTTGCGCTTAAGGAGCCCCTTCGCCTCGTGCTTGAGTTGAGGCCTGGCCTGGGCGCTGGGGCCGCCGC
GTGCGAATCTGGTGGCACCTTCGCGCCTGTCTCGCTGCTTTCGATAAGTCTCTAGCCATTTAAAATTTTT
GATGACCTGCTGCGACGCTTTTTTTCTGGCAAGATAGTCTTGTAAATGCGGGCCAAGATCTGCACACTGG
TATTTCGGTTTTTGGGGCCGCGGGCGGCGACGGGGCCCGTGCGTCCCAGCGCACATGTTCGGCGAGGCGG
GGCCTGCGAGCGCGGCCACCGAGAATCGGACGGGGGTAGTCTCAAGCTGGCCGGCCTGCTCTGGTGCCTG
GCCTCGCGCCGCCGTGTATCGCCCCGCCCTGGGCGGCAAGGCTGGCCCGGTCGGCACCAGTTGCGTGAGC
GGAAAGATGGCCGCTTCCCGGCCCTGCTGCAGGGAGCTCAAAATGGAGGACGCGGCGCTCGGGAGAGCGG
GCGGGTGAGTCACCCACACAAAGGAAAAGGGCCTTTCCGTCCTCAGCCGTCGCTTCATGTGACTCCACGG
AGTACCGGGCGCCGTCCAGGCACCTCGATTAGTTCTCGAGCTTTTGGAGTACGTCGTCTTTAGGTTGGGG
GGAGGGGTTTTATGCGATGGAGTTTCCCCACACTGAGTGGGTGGAGACTGAAGTTAGGCCAGCTTGGCAC
TTGATGTAATTCTCCTTGGAATTTGCCCTTTTTGAGTTTGGATCTTGGTTCATTCTCAAGCCTCAGACAG
TGGTTCAAAGTTTTTTTCTTCCATTTCAGGTGTCGTGAGGCTAGCATCGATTGATCAACAAGTTTGTACA
AAAAAGTTGGCATGGAGAGTGCAATCACGCTGTGGCAGTTCCTGTTGCAGTTGCTGCTGGATCAGAAACA
TGAGCATTTGATCTGCTGGACCTCGAACGATGGTGAATTCAAGCTCCTCAAAGCAGAAGAAGTGGCCAAG
CTGTGGGGACTCCGAAAAAACAAAACAAATATGAACTATGATAAGCTGAGCAGAGCCCTGCGATACTATT
ATGACAAGAACATCATCAAGAAGGTGATCGGGCAGAAGTTTGTGTACAAGTTTGTCTCTTTCCCGGAGAT
CCTGAAGATGGATCCTCACGCGGTGGAGATCAGCCGGGAGAGCCTTCTGCTGCAGGACAGCGACTGCAAG
GCGTCTCCGGAGGGCCGCGAGGCCCACAAACACGGCCTGGCCGCCCTCAGAAGCACGAGCCGCAACGAAT
ACATCCACTCAGGCCTGTACTCGTCCTTCACCATTAATTCCCTGCAGAACCCACCAGACGCCTTCAAGGC
CATCAAGACGGAGAAGCTGGAGGAGCCGCCCGAAGACAGCCCCCCCGTGGAAGAAGTCAGGACTGTGATC
AGGTTTGTGACCAATAAAACCGACAAGCACGTCACCAGGCCGGTGGTGTCCCTGCCTTCCACGTCAGAGG
CTGCGGCGGCGTCCGCCTTCCTGGCCTCGTCCGTCTCGGCCAAGATCTCCTCTTTAATGTTGCCAAACGC
TGCCAGTATTTCATCCGCCTCACCCTTCTCATCTCGGTCCCCGTCCCTGTCCCCCAACTCACCCCTCCCT
TCTGAACACAGAAGCCTCTTCCTGGAGGCCGCCTGCCATGACTCCGATTCCCTGGAGCCCTTGAACCTGT
CATCGGGCTCCAAGACCAAGTCTCCATCTCTTCCCCCAAAGGCCAAAAAACCCAAAGGCTTGGAAATCTC
AGCGCCCCCGCTGGTGCTCTCCGGCACCGACATCGGCTCCATCGCCCTCAACAGCCCAGCCCTCCCCTCG
GGATCCCTCACCCCAGCCTTCTTCACCGCACAGACACCAAATGGATTGCTTCTGACTCCGAGTCCACTGC
TCTCCAGCATACATTTCTGGAGCAGCCTTAGTCCAGTTGCTCCGCTGAGTCCTGCCAGGCTGCAAGGGCC
AAGCACGCTGTTCCAGTTCCCCACACTGCTTAATGGCCACATGCCAGTGCCAATCCCCAGTCTGGACAGA
GCTGCTTCTCCAGTACTGCTTTCTTCAAACTCTCAGAAATCCTGCCCAACTTTCTTGTACAAAGTGGTTG
ATATCGGTAAGCCTATCCCTAACCCTCTCCTCGGTCTCGATTCTACGTAGTAATGAACTAGTCCGTAACT
TGAAAGTATTTCGATTTCTTGGCTTTATATATCTTGTGGAAAGGACGATACCAACAAAGCGACGGGTCCG
ATACGCGTTAAGTCGACAATCAACCTCTGGATTACAAAATTTGTGAAAGATTGACTGGTATTCTTAACTA
TGTTGCTCCTTTTACGCTATGTGGATACGCTGCTTTAATGCCTTTGTATCATGCTATTGCTTCCCGTATG
GCTTTCATTTTCTCCTCCTTGTATAAATCCTGGTTGCTGTCTCTTTATGAGGAGTTGTGGCCCGTTGTCA
GGCAACGTGGCGTGGTGTGCACTGTGTTTGCTGACGCAACCCCCACTGGTTGGGGCATTGCCACCACCTG
TCAGCTCCTTTCCGGGACTTTCGCTTTCCCCCTCCCTATTGCCACGGCGGAACTCATCGCCGCCTGCCTT
GCCCGCTGCTGGACAGGGGCTCGGCTGTTGGGCACTGACAATTCCGTGGTGTTGTCGGGGAAATCATCGT
CCTTTCCTTGGCTGCTCGCCTGTGTTGCCACCTGGATTCTGCGCGGGACGTCCTTCTGCTACGTCCCTTC
GGCCCTCAATCCAGCGGACCTTCCTTCCCGCGGCCTGCTGCCGGCTCTGCGGCCTCTTCCGCGTCTTCGC
CTTCGCCCTCAGACGAGTCGGATCTCCCTTTGGGCCGCCTCCCCGCGTCGACTTTAAGACCAATGACTTA
CAAGGCAGCTGTAGATCTTAGCCACTTTTTAAAAGAAAAGGGGGGACTGGAAGGGCTAATTCACTCCCAA
CGAAGACAAGATCTGCTTTTTGCTTGTACTGGGTCTCTCTGGTTAGACCAGATCTGAGCCTGGGAGCTCT
CTGGCTAACTAGGGAACCCACTGCTTAAGCCTCAATAAAGCTTGCCTTGAGTGCTTCAAGTAGTGTGTGC
CCGTCTGTTGTGTGACTCTGGTAACTAGAGATCCCTCAGACCCTTTTAGTCAGTGTGGAAAATCTCTAGC
AGTACGTATAGTAGTTCATGTCATCTTATTATTCAGTATTTATAACTTGCAAAGAAATGAATATCAGAGA
GTGAGAGGAACTTGTTTATTGCAGCTTATAATGGTTACAAATAAAGCAATAGCATCACAAATTTCACAAA
TAAAGCATTTTTTTCACTGCATTCTAGTTGTGGTTTGTCCAAACTCATCAATGTATCTTATCATGTCTGG
CTCTAGCTATCCCGCCCCTAACTCCGCCCATCCCGCCCCTAACTCCGCCCAGTTCCGCCCATTCTCCGCC
CCATGGCTGACTAATTTTTTTTATTTATGCAGAGGCCGAGGCCGCCTCGGCCTCTGAGCTATTCCAGAAG
TAGTGAGGAGGCTTTTTTGGAGGCCTAGGGACGTACCCAATTCGCCCTATAGTGAGTCGTATTACGCGCG
CTCACTGGCCGTCGTTTTACAACGTCGTGACTGGGAAAACCCTGGCGTTACCCAACTTAATCGCCTTGCA
GCACATCCCCCTTTCGCCAGCTGGCGTAATAGCGAAGAGGCCCGCACCGATCGCCCTTCCCAACAGTTGC
GCAGCCTGAATGGCGAATGGG
[124 nt withheld, positions 7022-7145]
C
[91 nt withheld, positions 7147-7237]
A
[49 nt withheld, positions 7239-7287]
CCTTTGACGTTGGAGTCCACGTTCTTT
[37 nt withheld, positions 7315-7351]
ACCCTATCTCGGTCTATTCTTTTGATTTATAAGGGATTTTGCCGATTTCGGCCTATTGGTTAAAAAATGA
GCTGATTTAACAAAAATTTAACGCGAATTTTAACAAAATATTAACGCTTACAATTTAGGTGGCACTTTTC
GGGGAAATGTGCGCGGAACCCCTATTTGTTTATTTTTCTAAATACATTCAAATATGTATCCGCTCATGAG
ACAATAACCCTGATAAATGCTTCAATAATATTGAAAAAGGAAGAGTATGAGTATTCAACATTTCCGTGTC
GCCCTTATTCCCTTTTTTGCGGCATTTTGCCTTCCTGTTTTTGCTCACCCAGAAACGCTGGTGAAAGTAA
AAGATGCTGAAGATCAGTTGGGTGCACGAGTGGGTTACATCGAACTGGATCTCAACAGCGGTAAGATCCT
TGAGAGTTTTCGCCCCGAAGAACGTTTTCCAATGATGAGCACTTTTAAAGTTCTGCTATGTGGCGCGGTA
TTATCCCGTATTGACGCCGGGCAAGAGCAACTCGGTCGCCGCATACACTATTCTCAGAATGACTTGGTTG
AGTACTCACCAGTCACAGAAAAGCATCTTACGGATGGCATGACAGTAAGAGAATTATGCAGTGCTGCCAT
AACCATGAGTGATAACACTGCGGCCAACTTACTTCTGACAACGATCGGAGGACCGAAGGAGCTAACCGCT
TTTTTGCACAACATGGGGGATCATGTAACTCGCCTTGATCGTTGGGAACCGGAGCTGAATGAAGCCATAC
CAAACGACGAGCGTGACACCACGATGCCTGTAGCAATGGCAACAACGTTGCGCAAACTATTAACTGGCGA
ACTACTTACTCTAGCTTCCCGGCAACAATTAATAGACTGGATGGAGGCGGATAAAGTTGCAGGACCACTT
CTGCGCTCGGCCCTTCCGGCTGGCTGGTTTATTGCTGATAAATCTGGAGCCGGTGAGCGTGGGTCTCGCG
GTATCATTGCAGCACTGGGGCCAGATGGTAAGCCCTCCCGTATCGTAGTTATCTACACGACGGGGAGTCA
GGCAACTATGGATGAACGAAATAGACAGATCGCTGAGATAGGTGCCTCACTGATTAAGCATTGGTAACTG
TCAGACCAAGTTTACTCATATATACTTTAGATTGATTTAAAACTTCATTTTTAATTTAAAAGGATCTAGG
TGAAGATCCTTTTTGATAATCTCATGACCAAAATCCCTTAACGTGAGTTTTCGTTCCACTGAGCGTCAGA
CCCCGTAGAAAAGATCAAAGGATCTTCTTGAGATCCTTTTTTTCTGCGCGTAATCTGCTGCTTGCAAACA
AAAAAACCACCGCTACCAGCGGTGGTTTGTTTGCCGGATCAAGAGCTACCAACTCTTTTTCCGAAGGTAA
CTGGCTTCAGCAGAGCGCAGATACCAAATACTGTTCTTCTAGTGTAGCCGTAGTTAGGCCACCACTTCAA
GAACTCTGTAGCACCGCCTACATACCTCGCTCTGCTAATCCTGTTACCAGTGGCTGCTGCCAGTGGCGAT
AAGTCGTGTCTTACCGGGTTGGACTCAAGACGATAGTTACCGGATAAGGCGCAGCGGTCGGGCTGAACGG
GGGGTTCGTGCACACAGCCCAGCTTGGAGCGAACGACCTACACCGAACTGAGATACCTACAGCGTGAGCT
ATGAGAAAGCGCCACGCTTCCCGAAGGGAGAAAGGCGGACAGGTATCCGGTAAGCGGCAGGGTCGGAACA
GGAGAGCGCACGAGGGAGCTTCCAGGGGGAAACGCCTGGTATCTTTATAGTCCTGTCGGGTTTCGCCACC
TCTGACTTGAGCGTCGATTTTTGTGATGCTCGTCAGGGGGGCGGAGCCTATGGAAAAACGCCAGCAACGC
GGCCTTTTTACGGTTCCTGGCCTTTTGCTGGCCTTTTGCTCACATGTTCTTTCCTGCGTTATCCCCTGAT
TCTGTGGATAACCGTATTACCGCCTTTGAGTGAGCTGATACCGCTCGCCGCAGCCGAACGACCGAGCGCA
GCGAGTCAGTGAGCGAGGAAGCGGAAGAGCGCCCAATACGCAAACCGCCTCTCCCCGCGCGTTGGCCGAT
TCATTAATGCAGCTGGCACGACAGGTTTCCCGACTGGAAAGCGGGCAGTGAGCGCAACGCAATTAATGTG
AGTTAGCTCACTCATTAGGCACCCCAGGCTTTACACTTTATGCTTCCGGCTCGTATGTTGTGTGGAATTG
TGAGCGGATAACAATTTCACACAGGAAACAGCTATGACCATGATTACGCCAAGCGCGCAATTAACCCTCA
CTAAAGGGAACAAAAGCTGGAGCTGCAAGC
Features (pLannotate 1.2.2; 34 found; start..end, strand, type, name):
      5..231     +  promoter       RSV promoter: Rous sarcoma virus enhancer/promoter
    232..412     +  LTR            5' LTR (truncated): truncated 5' long terminal repeat (LTR) from HIV-1
    459..584     +  misc_feature   HIV-1 Ψ: packaging signal of human immunodeficiency virus type 1
    568..931     +  CDS            HIV-1 gag (fragment): gag protein from human immunodeficiency virus 1; gag
   1077..1310    +  misc_feature   RRE: The Rev response element (RRE) of HIV-1 allows for Rev-dependent mRNA export from the nucleus to the cytoplasm.
   1687..1713    +  CDS            Rev (fragment): human immunodeficiency virus 1 (HIV-1) Rev protein; rev; enhances nuclear export of unspliced and incompletely spliced viral mRNAs
   1720..1743    +  promoter       SV40 promoter (fragment): SV40 early promoter
   1744..1815    +  promoter       SV40 promoter (fragment): SV40 enhancer and early promoter
   1839..1974    +  rep_origin     SV40 ori: SV40 origin of replication
   2020..2616    +  CDS            PuroR (fragment): puromycin N-acetyltransferase; pac from Streptomyces; confers resistance to puromycin
   2665..2782    +  misc_feature   cPPT/CTS: central polypurine tract and central termination sequence of HIV-1
   2847..2913    +  CDS            small t antigen (fragment): SV40 (simian virus 40) small t antigen
   2920..4098    +  promoter       EF-1α promoter: strong constitutive promoter for human elongation factor EF-1α
   4119..4136    +  protein_bind   attB1 (fragment): mutant version of attB; core recombination site for the Gateway® BP reaction BP Clonase™
   4142..5362    +  CDS            ELK3: ELK3_HUMAN - Also known as NET, SAP2. Experimental evidence at protein level: Swiss-Prot protein existence level 1. May be a negative regulator of transcription, but can activate transcription when coexpressed with Ras, Src or Mos. Forms a ternary complex with the serum response factor and the ETS and SRF motifs of the Fos serum response element. From Homo sapiens (Human).
   5365..5388    -  protein_bind   attB2: mutant version of attB; recombination site for the Gateway® BP reaction BP Clonase™
   5396..5437    +  CDS            V5 tag: epitope tag from simian virus 5
   5453..5506    +  promoter       U6 promoter (fragment): RNA polymerase III promoter for human U6 snRNA
   5548..6136    +  misc_feature   WPRE: woodchuck hepatitis virus posttranscriptional regulatory element
   6187..6206    +  misc_feature   cPPT/CTS (fragment): central polypurine tract and central termination sequence of HIV-1
   6208..6441    +  LTR            3' LTR (ΔU3): self-inactivating 3' long terminal repeat (LTR) from HIV-1
   6519..6640    +  polyA_signal   SV40 poly(A) signal: SV40 polyadenylation signal
   6680..6815    +  rep_origin     SV40 ori: SV40 origin of replication
   6836..6854    -  promoter       T7 promoter: promoter for bacteriophage T7 RNA polymerase
   6862..7017    +  CDS            lacZα (fragment): LacZα fragment of β-galactosidase; lacZ fragment
   7022..7450    +  rep_origin     f1 ori (sequence partly withheld): f1 bacteriophage origin of replication; arrow indicates direction of (+) strand synthesis
   7503..7607    +  promoter       AmpR promoter: bla
   7608..8468    +  CDS            AmpR: β-lactamase; bla; confers resistance to ampicillin, carbenicillin, and related antibiotics
   8639..9227    +  rep_origin     ori: high-copy-number ColE1/pMB1/pBR322/pUC origin of replication
   9410..9502    +  CDS            lacI (fragment): lac repressor; lacI; The lac repressor binds to the lac operator to inhibit transcription in E. coli. This inhibition can be relieved by adding lactose or isopropyl-β-D-thiogalactopyranoside (IPTG).
   9515..9536    +  protein_bind   CAP binding site: CAP binding activates transcription in the presence of cAMP. E. coli catabolite activator protein
   9551..9581    +  promoter       lac promoter: promoter for the E. coli lac operon
   9589..9605    +  protein_bind   lac operator: The lac repressor binds to the lac operator to inhibit transcription in E. coli. This inhibition can be relieved by adding lactose or isopropyl-β-D-thiogalactopyranoside (IPTG). lac repressor encoded by lacI
   9650..9668    +  promoter       T3 promoter: promoter for bacteriophage T3 RNA polymerase
