[The description below was written by a language model from this plasmid's Addgene catalogue record and pLannotate feature annotations shown in this document.]
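Description:
TFORF3081 is a third-generation-style, self-inactivating lentiviral expression plasmid built on the pLX_TRC317 backbone, carrying the human transcription factor ELK3 (also called NET or SAP-2) as one member of a barcoded transcription factor ORF collection. It is propagated in E. coli through a high-copy ColE1/pUC-type origin with ampicillin resistance (AmpR), and the backbone also retains an f1 origin plus remnants of a lac/lacZα cloning region with T7 and T3 promoters. Because the lentiviral repeats can recombine, the depositor recommends a recombination-reducing bacterial strain and checking more than one colony.

The viral portion begins with an RSV promoter fused to a truncated HIV-1 5' LTR, followed by the Ψ packaging signal, a gag fragment and the RRE, and ends with a ΔU3 3' LTR and an SV40 polyadenylation signal. This arrangement allows genomic RNA to be produced and packaged when helper functions are supplied in trans, while leaving the integrated provirus without LTR promoter activity. Inside the provirus, an SV40 promoter drives puromycin N-acetyltransferase for selection of transduced mammalian cells. A cPPT/CTS element follows, and then the strong constitutive EF-1α promoter drives the ELK3 ORF. The ORF was introduced by Gateway cloning and is flanked by attB1 and attB2 sites, reading through into a C-terminal V5 epitope tag, with a WPRE downstream to enhance transcript expression. The record states that each construct carries a unique 24-bp barcode, though the feature table does not annotate it. The vector is intended for ELK3 overexpression, alone or in pooled screens where barcodes identify the transcription factor, such as directed differentiation studies.
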