Addgene plasmid #144557: TFORF3081
Purpose: Lentiviral vector for overexpressing transcription factor ORFs with unique 24-bp barcodes. Barcodes facilitate identification of transcription factors in pooled screens.
Depositing lab: Feng Zhang. Depositing organization: Broad Institute. Publication: A transcription factor atlas of directed differentiation. Joung J, Ma S, Tay T, Geiger-Schuller KR, Kirchgatterer PC, Verdine VK, Guo B, Arias-Garcia MA, Allen WE, Singh A, Kuksenko O, Abudayyeh OO, Gootenberg JS, Fu Z, Macrae RK, Buenrostro JD, Regev A, Zhang F. Cell. 2023 Jan 5;186(1):209-229.e26. doi: 10.1016/j.cell.2022.11.026. PubMed 36608654.
Backbone
  Vector backbone: pLX_TRC317
  Backbone manufacturer: Broad Institute Genetic Perturbation Platform
  Backbone size w/o insert (bp): 8264
  Vector type: Mammalian Expression, Lentiviral
  Selectable markers: Puromycin
Growth in bacteria
  Bacterial resistance: Ampicillin, 100 μg/mL
  Growth temperature: 37°C
  Growth strain: NEB Stable
  Copy number: High Copy
Gene/Insert
  Gene/Insert name: ELK3
  Species: H. sapiens (human)
  Insert size (bp): 1427
  Entrez Gene: ELK3 (a.k.a. ERP, NET, SAP-2, SAP2)
  Promoter: EF1a
  Tag / fusion protein: V5 (C terminal on insert)
  Cloning method: Gateway Cloning
  Sequencing primers: 5′ GGGTGGAGACTGAAGTTAGGCCAG; 3′ CACATAGCGTAAAAGGAGCAACATAG
Resource information
  A portion of this plasmid was derived from a plasmid made by: Broad Institute Genetic Perturbation Platform
Terms and licenses: Academic/Nonprofit Terms; Industry Terms: Not Available to Industry
Depositor comments: NM_005230.3 Please test multiple small colonies in case of plasmid recombination. To make this collection available in a timely manner, a portion of this collection was not fully sequenced by Addgene. If an Addgene verified full plasmid sequence is not available, please contact us prior to placing an order to request the full sequence.
How to cite: TFORF3081 was a gift from Feng Zhang (Addgene plasmid # 144557 ; http://n2t.net/addgene:144557 ; RRID:Addgene_144557)
