>Addgene plasmid #144557 | TFORF3081 | depositor partial sequence | sequence record 285786 | Insert
ATCGATTGATCAACAAGTTTGTACAAAAAAGTTGGCATGGAGAGTGCAATCACGCTGTGGCAGTTCCTGT
TGCAGTTGCTGCTGGATCAGAAACATGAGCATTTGATCTGCTGGACCTCGAACGATGGTGAATTCAAGCT
CCTCAAAGCAGAAGAAGTGGCCAAGCTGTGGGGACTCCGAAAAAACAAAACAAATATGAACTATGATAAG
CTGAGCAGAGCCCTGCGATACTATTATGACAAGAACATCATCAAGAAGGTGATCGGGCAGAAGTTTGTGT
ACAAGTTTGTCTCTTTCCCGGAGATCCTGAAGATGGATCCTCACGCGGTGGAGATCAGCCGGGAGAGCCT
TCTGCTGCAGGACAGCGACTGCAAGGCGTCTCCGGAGGGCCGCGAGGCCCACAAACACGGCCTGGCCGCC
CTCAGAAGCACGAGCCGCAACGAATACATCCACTCAGGCCTGTACTCGTCCTTCACCATTAATTCCCTGC
AGAACCCACCAGACGCCTTCAAGGCCATCAAGACGGAGAAGCTGGAGGAGCCGCCCGAAGACAGCCCCCC
CGTGGAAGAAGTCAGGACTGTGATCAGGTTTGTGACCAATAAAACCGACAAGCACGTCACCAGGCCGGTG
GTGTCCCTGCCTTCCACGTCAGAGGCTGCGGCGGCGTCCGCCTTCCTGGCCTCGTCCGTCTCGGCCAAGA
TCTCCTCTTTAATGTTGCCAAACGCTGCCAGTATTTCATCCGCCTCACCCTTCTCATCTCGGTCCCCGTC
CCTGTCCCCCAACTCACCCCTCCCTTCTGAACACAGAAGCCTCTTCCTGGAGGCCGCCTGCCATGACTCC
GATTCCCTGGAGCCCTTGAACCTGTCATCGGGCTCCAAGACCAAGTCTCCATCTCTTCCCCCAAAGGCCA
AAAAACCCAAAGGCTTGGAAATCTCAGCGCCCCCGCTGGTGCTCTCCGGCACCGACATCGGCTCCATCGC
CCTCAACAGCCCAGCCCTCCCCTCGGGATCCCTCACCCCAGCCTTCTTCACCGCACAGACACCAAATGGA
TTGCTTCTGACTCCGAGTCCACTGCTCTCCAGCATACATTTCTGGAGCAGCCTTAGTCCAGTTGCTCCGC
TGAGTCCTGCCAGGCTGCAAGGGCCAAGCACGCTGTTCCAGTTCCCCACACTGCTTAATGGCCACATGCC
AGTGCCAATCCCCAGTCTGGACAGAGCTGCTTCTCCAGTACTGCTTTCTTCAAACTCTCAGAAATCCTGC
CCAACTTTCTTGTACAAAGTGGTTGATATCGGTAAGCCTATCCCTAACCCTCTCCTCGGTCTCGATTCTA
CGTAGTAATGAACTAGTCCGTAACTTGAAAGTATTTCGATTTCTTGGCTTTATATATCTTGTGGAAAGGA
CGATACCAACAAAGCGACGGGTCCGAT
