>Addgene plasmid #144557 | TFORF3081 | depositor partial sequence | sequence record 285787 | Barcode
TACCAACAAAGCGACGGGTCCGAT
